Addgene plasmid #71715: pET28a-MSP1D1deltaH4/2H5
Purpose: Membrane scaffold protein (MSP), helix 4/2 + helix5 deletion
Depositing lab: Gerhard Wagner. Depositing organization: Harvard Medical School. Publication: Optimized phospholipid bilayer nanodiscs facilitate high-resolution structure determination of membrane proteins. Hagn F, Etzkorn M, Raschle T, Wagner G. J Am Chem Soc. 2013 Feb 6;135(5):1919-25. doi: 10.1021/ja310901f. Epub 2013 Jan 25. PubMed 23294159.
Backbone
  Vector backbone: pET28a
  Backbone manufacturer: Novagen
  Backbone size w/o insert (bp): 5300
  Total vector size (bp): 5783
  Vector type: Bacterial Expression
Growth in bacteria
  Bacterial resistance: Kanamycin, 50 μg/mL
  Growth temperature: 37°C
  Growth strain: DH5alpha
  Copy number: Low Copy
Gene/Insert
  Gene/Insert name: Apolipoprotein A1 (alt name: MSP)
  Species: H. sapiens (human)
  Insert size (bp): 510
  Entrez Gene: APOA1 (a.k.a. AMYLD3, HPALP2, apo(a))
  Tag / fusion protein: 6xHis (N terminal on insert); TEV site (N terminal on insert)
  Cloning method: Restriction Enzyme; 5′ cloning site NcoI (not destroyed); 3′ cloning site XhoI (not destroyed)
  Sequencing primers: 5′ T7 promotor; 3′ T7 terminator
Terms and licenses: Academic/Nonprofit Terms; Industry Terms: Not Available to Industry
How to cite: pET28a-MSP1D1deltaH4/2H5 was a gift from Gerhard Wagner (Addgene plasmid # 71715 ; http://n2t.net/addgene:71715 ; RRID:Addgene_71715)
