[The description below was written by a language model from this plasmid's Addgene catalogue record and pLannotate feature annotations shown in this document.]
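Description:
pET28a-MSP1D1deltaH4/2H5 is a bacterial expression plasmid of about 5.8 kb, built on the Novagen pET28a backbone, for producing a truncated membrane scaffold protein (MSP) in E. coli. It carries a kanamycin resistance gene (aph(3')-Ia) for selection. Replication is from a ColE1/pBR322-type origin accompanied by the bom region and the rop gene, which fits the catalogue's listing of the plasmid as low copy. An f1 phage origin is also present. The short TcR fragments and the predicted E. coli open reading frame in the annotation appear to be pBR322-derived backbone remnants rather than functional elements.

The roughly 510 bp insert is derived from human apolipoprotein A1 (APOA1) and was cloned between NcoI and XhoI sites, both of which remain intact. It encodes the MSP1D1 scaffold lacking half of helix 4 and all of helix 5. The automated annotation matches only the first part of this coding region to APOA1, assigning it to the gorilla orthologue, which probably reflects close sequence similarity and the internal deletion rather than a different source species. Transcription is driven by a T7 promoter with an adjacent lac operator, followed by the T7 gene 10 ribosome binding site and ended by the T7 terminator. The plasmid-borne lacI gene supplies repressor, so expression is IPTG-inducible in hosts that provide T7 RNA polymerase. The protein carries an N-terminal 6xHis tag followed by a TEV protease site, allowing affinity purification and tag removal. A vector-derived His-tag sequence is annotated downstream of the insert, but the record does not indicate whether it is translated. According to the associated publication title, such shortened scaffolds are used to assemble optimized phospholipid bilayer nanodiscs for high-resolution structural studies of membrane proteins.
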