Features (pLannotate 1.2.2; 21 found; start..end, strand, type, name):
     12..467     +  rep_origin     f1 ori (sequence partly withheld): f1 bacteriophage origin of replication; arrow indicates direction of (+) strand synthesis
    494..551     +  promoter       AmpR promoter (fragment): bla
    560..1375    -  CDS            KanR: aminoglycoside phosphotransferase; aph(3')-Ia; confers resistance to kanamycin in bacteria or G418 (Geneticin®) in eukaryotes
   1497..2085    +  rep_origin     ori: high-copy-number ColE1/pMB1/pBR322/pUC origin of replication
   2271..2413    -  misc_feature   bom: basis of mobility region from pBR322
   2515..2706    -  CDS            rop: Rop protein, which maintains plasmids at low copy number; rop
   2723..3103    +  CDS            YPB1_ECOLX: Protein predicted: Swiss-Prot protein existence level 4. From Escherichia coli.
   3175..3466    -  CDS            TcR (fragment): tetracycline efflux protein; tet; confers resistance to tetracycline
   3481..3502    -  protein_bind   CAP binding site: CAP binding activates transcription in the presence of cAMP. E. coli catabolite activator protein
   3515..4597    -  CDS            lacI: lac repressor; lacI; The lac repressor binds to the lac operator to inhibit transcription in E. coli. This inhibition can be relieved by adding lactose or isopropyl-β-D-thiogalactopyranoside (IPTG).
   4598..4675    -  promoter       lacI promoter: lacI
   4683..4962    -  CDS            TcR (fragment): tetracycline efflux protein; tet; confers resistance to tetracycline
   4984..5002    +  promoter       T7 promoter: promoter for bacteriophage T7 RNA polymerase
   5003..5027    +  protein_bind   lac operator: The lac repressor binds to the lac operator to inhibit transcription in E. coli. This inhibition can be relieved by adding lactose or isopropyl-β-D-thiogalactopyranoside (IPTG). lac repressor encoded by lacI
   5042..5064    +  RBS            RBS: efficient ribosome binding site from bacteriophage T7 gene 10 (Olins and Rangwala, 1989)
   5083..5099    +  CDS            capTEV™ (fragment): composite tag for in vivo biotinylation, TEV protease cleavage, and 6xHis tagging
   5101..5121    +  CDS            TEV site: tobacco etch virus (TEV) protease recognition and cleavage site
   5122..5304    +  CDS            APOA1 (fragment): APOA1_GORGO - Experimental evidence at protein level: Swiss-Prot protein existence level 1. Participates in the reverse transport of cholesterol from tissues to the liver for excretion by promoting cholesterol efflux from tissues and by acting as a cofactor for the lecithin cholesterol acyltransferase (LCAT). As part of the SPAP complex, activates spermatozoa motility (By similarity). From Gorilla gorilla gorilla (Western lowland gorilla).
   5627..5644    +  CDS            9xHis (fragment): 9xHis affinity tag
   5654..5703    +  CDS            SET1 (fragment): solubility-enhancement tag derived from T7 phage gene 10B
   5711..5758    +  terminator     T7 terminator: transcription terminator for bacteriophage T7 RNA polymerase
>Addgene plasmid #71715 | pET28a-MSP1D1deltaH4/2H5 | depositor full sequence | sequence record 129795 | T7 promotor / terminator
TGGCGAATGGG
[124 nt withheld, positions 12-135]
C
[91 nt withheld, positions 137-227]
A
[49 nt withheld, positions 229-277]
CCTTTGACGTTGGAGTCCACGTTCTTT
[37 nt withheld, positions 305-341]
ACCCTATCTCGGTCTATTCTTTTGATTTATAAGGGATTTTGCCGATTTCGGCCTATTGGTTAAAAAATGA
GCTGATTTAACAAAAATTTAACGCGAATTTTAACAAAATATTAACGTTTACAATTTCAGGTGGCACTTTT
CGGGGAAATGTGCGCGGAACCCCTATTTGTTTATTTTTCTAAATACATTCAAATATGTATCCGCTCATGA
ATTAATTCTTAGAAAAACTCATCGAGCATCAAATGAAACTGCAATTTATTCATATCAGGATTATCAATAC
CATATTTTTGAAAAAGCCGTTTCTGTAATGAAGGAGAAAACTCACCGAGGCAGTTCCATAGGATGGCAAG
ATCCTGGTATCGGTCTGCGATTCCGACTCGTCCAACATCAATACAACCTATTAATTTCCCCTCGTCAAAA
ATAAGGTTATCAAGTGAGAAATCACCATGAGTGACGACTGAATCCGGTGAGAATGGCAAAAGTTTATGCA
TTTCTTTCCAGACTTGTTCAACAGGCCAGCCATTACGCTCGTCATCAAAATCACTCGCATCAACCAAACC
GTTATTCATTCGTGATTGCGCCTGAGCGAGACGAAATACGCGATCGCTGTTAAAAGGACAATTACAAACA
GGAATCGAATGCAACCGGCGCAGGAACACTGCCAGCGCATCAACAATATTTTCACCTGAATCAGGATATT
CTTCTAATACCTGGAATGCTGTTTTCCCGGGGATCGCAGTGGTGAGTAACCATGCATCATCAGGAGTACG
GATAAAATGCTTGATGGTCGGAAGAGGCATAAATTCCGTCAGCCAGTTTAGTCTGACCATCTCATCTGTA
ACATCATTGGCAACGCTACCTTTGCCATGTTTCAGAAACAACTCTGGCGCATCGGGCTTCCCATACAATC
GATAGATTGTCGCACCTGATTGCCCGACATTATCGCGAGCCCATTTATACCCATATAAATCAGCATCCAT
GTTGGAATTTAATCGCGGCCTAGAGCAAGACGTTTCCCGTTGAATATGGCTCATAACACCCCTTGTATTA
CTGTTTATGTAAGCAGACAGTTTTATTGTTCATGACCAAAATCCCTTAACGTGAGTTTTCGTTCCACTGA
GCGTCAGACCCCGTAGAAAAGATCAAAGGATCTTCTTGAGATCCTTTTTTTCTGCGCGTAATCTGCTGCT
TGCAAACAAAAAAACCACCGCTACCAGCGGTGGTTTGTTTGCCGGATCAAGAGCTACCAACTCTTTTTCC
GAAGGTAACTGGCTTCAGCAGAGCGCAGATACCAAATACTGTCCTTCTAGTGTAGCCGTAGTTAGGCCAC
CACTTCAAGAACTCTGTAGCACCGCCTACATACCTCGCTCTGCTAATCCTGTTACCAGTGGCTGCTGCCA
GTGGCGATAAGTCGTGTCTTACCGGGTTGGACTCAAGACGATAGTTACCGGATAAGGCGCAGCGGTCGGG
CTGAACGGGGGGTTCGTGCACACAGCCCAGCTTGGAGCGAACGACCTACACCGAACTGAGATACCTACAG
CGTGAGCTATGAGAAAGCGCCACGCTTCCCGAAGGGAGAAAGGCGGACAGGTATCCGGTAAGCGGCAGGG
TCGGAACAGGAGAGCGCACGAGGGAGCTTCCAGGGGGAAACGCCTGGTATCTTTATAGTCCTGTCGGGTT
TCGCCACCTCTGACTTGAGCGTCGATTTTTGTGATGCTCGTCAGGGGGGCGGAGCCTATGGAAAAACGCC
AGCAACGCGGCCTTTTTACGGTTCCTGGCCTTTTGCTGGCCTTTTGCTCACATGTTCTTTCCTGCGTTAT
CCCCTGATTCTGTGGATAACCGTATTACCGCCTTTGAGTGAGCTGATACCGCTCGCCGCAGCCGAACGAC
CGAGCGCAGCGAGTCAGTGAGCGAGGAAGCGGAAGAGCGCCTGATGCGGTATTTTCTCCTTACGCATCTG
TGCGGTATTTCACACCGCATATATGGTGCACTCTCAGTACAATCTGCTCTGATGCCGCATAGTTAAGCCA
GTATACACTCCGCTATCGCTACGTGACTGGGTCATGGCTGCGCCCCGACACCCGCCAACACCCGCTGACG
CGCCCTGACGGGCTTGTCTGCTCCCGGCATCCGCTTACAGACAAGCTGTGACCGTCTCCGGGAGCTGCAT
GTGTCAGAGGTTTTCACCGTCATCACCGAAACGCGCGAGGCAGCTGCGGTAAAGCTCATCAGCGTGGTCG
TGAAGCGATTCACAGATGTCTGCCTGTTCATCCGCGTCCAGCTCGTTGAGTTTCTCCAGAAGCGTTAATG
TCTGGCTTCTGATAAAGCGGGCCATGTTAAGGGCGGTTTTTTCCTGTTTGGTCACTGATGCCTCCGTGTA
AGGGGGATTTCTGTTCATGGGGGTAATGATACCGATGAAACGAGAGAGGATGCTCACGATACGGGTTACT
GATGATGAACATGCCCGGTTACTGGAACGTTGTGAGGGTAAACAACTGGCGGTATGGATGCGGCGGGACC
AGAGAAAAATCACTCAGGGTCAATGCCAGCGCTTCGTTAATACAGATGTAGGTGTTCCACAGGGTAGCCA
GCAGCATCCTGCGATGCAGATCCGGAACATAATGGTGCAGGGCGCTGACTTCCGCGTTTCCAGACTTTAC
GAAACACGGAAACCGAAGACCATTCATGTTGTTGCTCAGGTCGCAGACGTTTTGCAGCAGCAGTCGCTTC
ACGTTCGCTCGCGTATCGGTGATTCATTCTGCTAACCAGTAAGGCAACCCCGCCAGCCTAGCCGGGTCCT
CAACGACAGGAGCACGATCATGCGCACCCGTGGGGCCGCCATGCCGGCGATAATGGCCTGCTTCTCGCCG
AAACGTTTGGTGGCGGGACCAGTGACGAAGGCTTGAGCGAGGGCGTGCAAGATTCCGAATACCGCAAGCG
ACAGGCCGATCATCGTCGCGCTCCAGCGAAAGCGGTCCTCGCCGAAAATGACCCAGAGCGCTGCCGGCAC
CTGTCCTACGAGTTGCATGATAAAGAAGACAGTCATAAGTGCGGCGACGATAGTCATGCCCCGCGCCCAC
CGGAAGGAGCTGACTGGGTTGAAGGCTCTCAAGGGCATCGGTCGAGATCCCGGTGCCTAATGAGTGAGCT
AACTTACATTAATTGCGTTGCGCTCACTGCCCGCTTTCCAGTCGGGAAACCTGTCGTGCCAGCTGCATTA
ATGAATCGGCCAACGCGCGGGGAGAGGCGGTTTGCGTATTGGGCGCCAGGGTGGTTTTTCTTTTCACCAG
TGAGACGGGCAACAGCTGATTGCCCTTCACCGCCTGGCCCTGAGAGAGTTGCAGCAAGCGGTCCACGCTG
GTTTGCCCCAGCAGGCGAAAATCCTGTTTGATGGTGGTTAACGGCGGGATATAACATGAGCTGTCTTCGG
TATCGTCGTATCCCACTACCGAGATATCCGCACCAACGCGCAGCCCGGACTCGGTAATGGCGCGCATTGC
GCCCAGCGCCATCTGATCGTTGGCAACCAGCATCGCAGTGGGAACGATGCCCTCATTCAGCATTTGCATG
GTTTGTTGAAAACCGGACATGGCACTCCAGTCGCCTTCCCGTTCCGCTATCGGCTGAATTTGATTGCGAG
TGAGATATTTATGCCAGCCAGCCAGACGCAGACGCGCCGAGACAGAACTTAATGGGCCCGCTAACAGCGC
GATTTGCTGGTGACCCAATGCGACCAGATGCTCCACGCCCAGTCGCGTACCGTCTTCATGGGAGAAAATA
ATACTGTTGATGGGTGTCTGGTCAGAGACATCAAGAAATAACGCCGGAACATTAGTGCAGGCAGCTTCCA
CAGCAATGGCATCCTGGTCATCCAGCGGATAGTTAATGATCAGCCCACTGACGCGTTGCGCGAGAAGATT
GTGCACCGCCGCTTTACAGGCTTCGACGCCGCTTCGTTCTACCATCGACACCACCACGCTGGCACCCAGT
TGATCGGCGCGAGATTTAATCGCCGCGACAATTTGCGACGGCGCGTGCAGGGCCAGACTGGAGGTGGCAA
CGCCAATCAGCAACGACTGTTTGCCCGCCAGTTGTTGTGCCACGCGGTTGGGAATGTAATTCAGCTCCGC
CATCGCCGCTTCCACTTTTTCCCGCGTTTTCGCAGAAACGTGGCTGGCCTGGTTCACCACGCGGGAAACG
GTCTGATAAGAGACACCGGCATACTCTGCGACATCGTATAACGTTACTGGTTTCACATTCACCACCCTGA
ATTGACTCTCTTCCGGGCGCTATCATGCCATACCGCGAAAGGTTTTGCGCCATTCGATGGTGTCCGGGAT
CTCGACGCTCTCCCTTATGCGACTCCTGCATTAGGAAGCAGCCCAGTAGTAGGTTGAGGCCGTTGAGCAC
CGCCGCCGCAAGGAATGGTGCATGCAAGGAGATGGCGCCCAACAGTCCCCCGGCCACGGGGCCTGCCACC
ATACCCACGCCGAAACAAGCGCTCATGAGCCCGAAGTGGCGAGCCCGATCTTCCCCATCGGTGATGTCGG
CGATATAGGCGCCAGCAACCGCACCTGTGGCGCCGGTGATGCCGGCCACGATGCGTCCGGCGTAGAGGAT
CGAGATCTCGATCCCGCGAAATTAATACGACTCACTATAGGGGAATTGTGAGCGGATAACAATTCCCCTC
TAGAAATAATTTTGTTTAACTTTAAGAAGGAGATATACCATGGGCAGCAGCCATCATCATCATCATCACG
AAAACCTGTATTTTCAGGGCAGCACCTTTAGCAAACTGCGTGAACAGCTGGGCCCGGTGACCCAGGAATT
TTGGGATAACCTGGAAAAAGAAACCGAAGGCCTGCGTCAGGAAATGAGCAAAGATCTGGAAGAGGTGAAA
GCGAAAGTGCAGCCGTATCTGGATGACTTTCAGAAAAAATGGCAGCCGCTGGGCGAAGAGATGCGTGATC
GTGCGCGTGCGCATGTGGATGCGCTGCGTACCCATCTGGCGCCGTATAGCGATGAACTGCGTCAGCGTCT
GGCGGCCCGTCTGGAAGCGCTGAAAGAAAACGGCGGTGCGCGTCTGGCGGAATATCATGCGAAAGCGACC
GAACATCTGAGCACCCTGAGCGAAAAAGCGAAACCGGCGCTGGAAGATCTGCGTCAGGGCCTGCTGCCGG
TGCTGGAAAGCTTTAAAGTGAGCTTTCTGAGCGCGCTGGAAGAGTATACCAAAAAACTGAACACCCAGTA
AGAGCTCCGTCGACAAGCTTGCGGCCGCACTCGAGCACCACCACCACCACCACTGAGATCCGGCTGCTAA
CAAAGCCCGAAAGGAAGCTGAGTTGGCTGCTGCCACCGCTGAGCAATAACTAGCATAACCCCTTGGGGCC
TCTAAACGGGTCTTGAGGGGTTTTTTGCTGAAAGGAGGAACTATATCCGGAT
