>Addgene plasmid #71715 | pET28a-MSP1D1deltaH4/2H5 | addgene partial sequence | sequence record 132812 | T7 5'-TAATACGACTCACTATAGGG-3'
CCCTCTAGAAATAATTTTGTTTAACTTTAAGAAGGAGATATACCATGGGCAGCAGCCATCATCATCATCA
TCATGAAAACCTGTATTTTCAGGGCAGCACCTTTAGCAAACTGCGTGAACAGCTGGGCCCGGTGACCCAG
GAATTTTGGGATAACCTGGAAAAAGAAACCGAAGGCCTGCGTCAGGAAATGAGCAAAGATCTGGAAGAGG
TGAAAGCGAAAGTGCAGCCGTATCTGGATGACTTTCAGAAAAAATGGCAGCCGCTGGGCGAAGAGATGCG
TGATCGTGCGCGTGCGCATGTGGATGCGCTGCGTACCCATCTGGCGCCGTATAGCGATGAACTGCGTCAG
CGTCTGGCGGCCCGTCTGGAAGCGCTGAAAGAAAACGGCGGTGCGCGTCTGGCGGAATATCATGCGAAAG
CGACCGAACATCTGAGCACCCTGAGCGAAAAAGCGAAACCGGCGCTGGAAGATCTGCGTCAGGGCCTGCT
GCCGGTGCTGGAAAGCTTTAAAGTGAGCTTTCTGAGCGCGCTGGAAGAGTATACCAAAAAACTGAACACC
CAGTAAGAGCTCCGTCGACAAGCTTGCGGCCGCACTCGAGCACCACCACCACCACCACTGAGATCCGGCT
GCTAACAAAGCCCGAAAGGAAGCTGAGTTGGCTGCTGCCACCGCTGAGCAATAACTAGCATAACCCCTTG
GGGCCTCTAAACGGGTCTTGAGGGGTTTTTTGCTGAAAGGAGGAACTATATCCGGATTGGCGAATGGG
[124 nt withheld, positions 769-892]
C
[91 nt withheld, positions 894-984]
A
[41 nt withheld, positions 986-1026]
