>Addgene plasmid #71715 | pET28a-MSP1D1deltaH4/2H5 | addgene partial sequence | sequence record 132813 | T7term 5'-GCTAGTTATTGCTCAGCGG-3'
CTTCCTTTCGGGCTTTGTTAGCAGCCGGATCTCAGTGGTGGTGGTGGTGGTGCTCGAGTGCGGCCGCAAG
CTTGTCGACGGAGCTCTTACTGGGTGTTCAGTTTTTTGGTATACTCTTCCAGCGCGCTCAGAAAGCTCAC
TTTAAAGCTTTCCAGCACCGGCAGCAGGCCCTGACGCAGATCTTCCAGCGCCGGTTTCGCTTTTTCGCTC
AGGGTGCTCAGATGTTCGGTCGCTTTCGCATGATATTCCGCCAGACGCGCACCGCCGTTTTCTTTCAGCG
CTTCCAGACGGGCCGCCAGACGCTGACGCAGTTCATCGCTATACGGCGCCAGATGGGTACGCAGCGCATC
CACATGCGCACGCGCACGATCACGCATCTCTTCGCCCAGCGGCTGCCATTTTTTCTGAAAGTCATCCAGA
TACGGCTGCACTTTCGCTTTCACCTCTTCCAGATCTTTGCTCATTTCCTGACGCAGGCCTTCGGTTTCTT
TTTCCAGGTTATCCCAAAATTCCTGGGTCACCGGGCCCAGCTGTTCACGCAGTTTGCTAAAGGTGCTGCC
CTGAAAATACAGGTTTTCATGATGATGATGATGATGGCTGCTGCCCATGGTATATCTCCTTCTTAAAGTT
AAACAAAATTATTTCTAGAGGGGAATTGTTATCCGCTCACAATTCCCCTATAGTGAGTCGTATTAATTTC
GCGGGATCGAGATCTCGATCCTCTACGCCGGACGCATCGTGGCCGGCATCACCGGCGCCACAGGTGCGGT
TGCTGGCGCCTATATCGCCGACATCACCGATGGGGAAGATCGGGCTCGCCACTTCGGGCTCATGAGCGCT
TGTTTCGGCGTGGGTATGGTGGCAGGCCCCGTGGCCGGGGGACTGTTGGGCGCCATCTCCTTGCATGCAC
CATTCCTTGCGGCGGCGGTGCTCAACGGCCTCAACCTACTACTGGGCTGCTTCCTAATGCAGGAGTCGCA
TAAGGGAGAGCGTCGAGATCCCGGACACCATCGAATGGCGCAAAACCTTTCGCGGTATGGCA
